>Addgene plasmid #87929 | p-EGFP-C1-Flag-mFmr1(wt) | addgene full sequence | sequence record 176833 | Addgene NGS Result
CGTTACATAACTTACGGTAAATGGCCCGCCTGGCTGACCGCCCAACGACCCCCGCCCATTGACGTCAATA
ATGACGTATGTTCCCATAGTAACGCCAATAGGGACTTTCCATTGACGTCAATGGGTGGAGTATTTACGGT
AAACTGCCCACTTGGCAGTACATCAAGTGTATCATATGCCAAGTACGCCCCCTATTGACGTCAATGACGG
TAAATGGCCCGCCTGGCATTATGCCCAGTACATGACCTTATGGGACTTTCCTACTTGGCAGTACATCTAC
GTATTAGTCATCGCTATTACCATGGTGATGCGGTTTTGGCAGTACATCAATGGGCGTGGATAGCGGTTTG
ACTCACGGGGATTTCCAAGTCTCCACCCCATTGACGTCAATGGGAGTTTGTTTTGGCACCAAAATCAACG
GGACTTTCCAAAATGTCGTAACAACTCCGCCCCATTGACGCAAATGGGCGGTAGGCGTGTACGGTGGGAG
GTCTATATAAGCAGAGCTGGTTTAGTGAACCGTCAGATCCGCTAGCGCTACCGGTCGCCACCATGGTGAG
CAAGGGCGAGGAGCTGTTCACCGGGGTGGTGCCCATCCTGGTCGAGCTGGACGGCGACGTAAACGGCCAC
AAGTTCAGCGTGTCCGGCGAGGGCGAGGGCGATGCCACCTACGGCAAGCTGACCCTGAAGTTCATCTGCA
CCACCGGCAAGCTGCCCGTGCCCTGGCCCACCCTCGTGACCACCCTGACCTACGGCGTGCAGTGCTTCAG
CCGCTACCCCGACCACATGAAGCAGCACGACTTCTTCAAGTCCGCCATGCCCGAAGGCTACGTCCAGGAG
CGCACCATCTTCTTCAAGGACGACGGCAACTACAAGACCCGCGCCGAGGTGAAGTTCGAGGGCGACACCC
TGGTGAACCGCATCGAGCTGAAGGGCATCGACTTCAAGGAGGACGGCAACATCCTGGGGCACAAGCTGGA
GTACAACTACAACAGCCACAACGTCTATATCATGGCCGACAAGCAGAAGAACGGCATCAAGGTGAACTTC
AAGATCCGCCACAACATCGAGGACGGCAGCGTGCAGCTCGCCGACCACTACCAGCAGAACACCCCCATCG
GCGACGGCCCCGTGCTGCTGCCCGACAACCACTACCTGAGCACCCAGTCCGCCCTGAGCAAAGACCCCAA
CGAGAAGCGCGATCACATGGTCCTGCTGGAGTTCGTGACCGCCGCCGGGATCACTCTCGGCATGGACGAG
CTGTACAAGTCCGGACTCAGATCTCGAGCTCAAGCTTCGAATTCGATGGAGGACTACAAGGACGACGATG
ACAAGGAGCTGGTGGTGGAAGTGCGGGGCTCCAATGGCGCTTTCTACAAGGCATTTGTAAAAGATGTCCA
TGAAGATTCTATAACAGTTGCTTTTGAAAACAACTGGCAACCAGAGAGACAGATTCCATTCCATGATGTG
AGATTCCCACCACCTGTAGGTTATAATAAAGATATAAACGAAAGTGATGAAGTTGAGGTTTATTCCAGAG
CAAATGAAAAAGAGCCTTGCTGTTGGTGGTTAGCTAAAGTGAGGATGATAAAGGGTGAGTTTTATGTGAT
AGAATATGCAGCATGTGATGCTACGTATAATGAAATTGTCACAATTGAGCGTCTACGATCTGTTAATCCC
AACAAACCTGCTACAAAAGATACTTTCCATAAGATCAAGCTGGAGGTGCCAGAAGATTTACGACAAATGT
GTGCCAAAGAATCAGCACATAAGGATTTTAAAAAGGCAGTTGGTGCCTTCTCTGTAACTTATGATCCAGA
AAATTATCAGCTGGTAATTTTGTCCATCAATGAAGTCACCTCAAAGCGAGCCCACATGTTGATTGACATG
CACTTTCGAAGTCTGCGCACCAAGTTGTCTCTTATACTGAGAAATGAAGAAGCCAGTAAACAACTGGAGA
GTTCAAGGCAGCTTGCCTCAAGATTTCATGAACAGTTTATCGTACGAGAAGATCTGATGGGTTTAGCTAT
TGGTACTCATGGTGCTAATATTCAGCAAGCTAGAAAAGTGCCTGGCGTCACTGCTATTGATTTAGATGAG
GATACCTGCACATTTCATATTTATGGAGAGGATCAAGATGCAGTGAAAAAGGCTAGAAGCTTTCTGGAAT
TTGCTGAAGATGTCATACAGGTTCCACGAAACTTAGTAGGCAAAGTAATAGGAAAAAATGGAAAGCTGAT
TCAAGAGATCGTGGACAAGTCAGGAGTTGTGAGGGTGAGGATTGAGGCTGAAAATGAGAAAAGTGTCCCA
CAAGAAGAGGAAATTATGCCACCAAGTTCCCTACCTTCCAATAATTCAAGGGTTGGACCTAACTCCTCTG
AAGAAAAGAAACATTTAGATACAAAGGAAAACACCCATTTTTCTCAACCTAACAGTACAAAAGTCCAGAG
GGTGTTAGTGGTTTCATCAATTGTAGCAGGGGGACCCCAGAAACCTGAACCCAAGGCTTGGCAGGGTATG
GTACCATTTGTTTTTGTGGGAACAAAAGACAGCATCGCTAATGCCACTGTTCTTTTGGATTATCACCTGA
ACTATTTAAAGGAAGTAGACCAGTTGCGTTTGGAGAGATTACAAATTGATGAGCAGTTGCGACAAATTGG
AGCTAGTTCTAGACCACCACCAAATCGTACAGATAAGGAAAAAGGCTATGTGACTGATGATGGTCAAGGA
ATGGGTCGAGGTAGTAGACCTTACAGAAATAGGGGGCACGGCAGACGCGGTCCTGGATATACTTCAGGAA
CTAATTCTGAAGCATCAAATGCTTCTGAAACAGAATCTGACCACAGAGACGAACTCAGTGATTGGTCATT
AGCTCCAACAGAGGAAGAGAGGGAGAGCTTCCTGCGCAGAGGAGACGGACGGCGGCGTGGAGGAGGAGGA
AGAGGACAAGGAGGAAGAGGAAGAGGAGGAGGCTTCAAAGGAAACGACGATCATTCCCGAACAGATAATC
GTCCACGTAATCCAAGAGAGGCTAAAGGAAGAACAGCTGATGGATCCCTGCAGAGTGCCTCCAGTGAAGG
GAGCCGGCTGCGCACGGGTAAAGATCGTAACCAGAAGAAGGAAAAGCCAGACAGCGTAGATGGGCTGCAA
CCGCTGGTGAATGGAGTACCCTAAATAAGCCGCGGGCCCGGGATCCACCGGATCTAGATAACTGATCATA
ATCAGCCATACCACATTTGTAGAGGTTTTACTTGCTTTAAAAAACCTCCCACACCTCCCCCTGAACCTGA
AACATAAAATGAATGCAATTGTTGTTGTTAACTTGTTTATTGCAGCTTATAATGGTTACAAATAAAGCAA
TAGCATCACAAATTTCACAAATAAAGCATTTTTTTCACTGCATTCTAGTTGTGGTTTGTCCAAACTCATC
AATGTATCTTAACGCGTAAATTGTAAGCGTTAATATTTTGTTAAAATTCGCGTTAAATTTTTGTTAAATC
AGCTCATTTTTTAACCAATAGGCCGAAATCGGCAAAATCCCTTATAAATCAAAAGAATAGACCGAGATAG
GGT
[37 nt withheld, positions 3574-3610]
AAAGAACGTGGACTCCAACGTCAAAGG
[49 nt withheld, positions 3638-3686]
T
[91 nt withheld, positions 3688-3778]
G
[124 nt withheld, positions 3780-3903]
CAGGTGGCACTTTTCGGGGAAATGTGCGCGGAACCCCTATTTGTTTATTTTTCTAAATACATTCAAATAT
GTATCCGCTCATGAGACAATAACCCTGATAAATGCTTCAATAATATTGAAAAAGGAAGAGTCCTGAGGCG
GAAAGAACCAGCTGTGGAATGTGTGTCAGTTAGGGTGTGGAAAGTCCCCAGGCTCCCCAGCAGGCAGAAG
TATGCAAAGCATGCATCTCAATTAGTCAGCAACCAGGTGTGGAAAGTCCCCAGGCTCCCCAGCAGGCAGA
AGTATGCAAAGCATGCATCTCAATTAGTCAGCAACCATAGTCCCGCCCCTAACTCCGCCCATCCCGCCCC
TAACTCCGCCCAGTTCCGCCCATTCTCCGCCCCATGGCTGACTAATTTTTTTTATTTATGCAGAGGCCGA
GGCCGCCTCGGCCTCTGAGCTATTCCAGAAGTAGTGAGGAGGCTTTTTTGGAGGCCTAGGCTTTTGCAAA
GATCGATCAAGAGACAGGATGAGGATCGTTTCGCATGATTGAACAAGATGGATTGCACGCAGGTTCTCCG
GCCGCTTGGGTGGAGAGGCTATTCGGCTATGACTGGGCACAACAGACAATCGGCTGCTCTGATGCCGCCG
TGTTCCGGCTGTCAGCGCAGGGGCGCCCGGTTCTTTTTGTCAAGACCGACCTGTCCGGTGCCCTGAATGA
ACTGCAAGACGAGGCAGCGCGGCTATCGTGGCTGGCCACGACGGGCGTTCCTTGCGCAGCTGTGCTCGAC
GTTGTCACTGAAGCGGGAAGGGACTGGCTGCTATTGGGCGAAGTGCCGGGGCAGGATCTCCTGTCATCTC
ACCTTGCTCCTGCCGAGAAAGTATCCATCATGGCTGATGCAATGCGGCGGCTGCATACGCTTGATCCGGC
TACCTGCCCATTCGACCACCAAGCGAAACATCGCATCGAGCGAGCACGTACTCGGATGGAAGCCGGTCTT
GTCGATCAGGATGATCTGGACGAAGAGCATCAGGGGCTCGCGCCAGCCGAACTGTTCGCCAGGCTCAAGG
CGAGCATGCCCGACGGCGAGGATCTCGTCGTGACCCATGGCGATGCCTGCTTGCCGAATATCATGGTGGA
AAATGGCCGCTTTTCTGGATTCATCGACTGTGGCCGGCTGGGTGTGGCGGACCGCTATCAGGACATAGCG
TTGGCTACCCGTGATATTGCTGAAGAGCTTGGCGGCGAATGGGCTGACCGCTTCCTCGTGCTTTACGGTA
TCGCCGCTCCCGATTCGCAGCGCATCGCCTTCTATCGCCTTCTTGACGAGTTCTTCTGAGCGGGACTCTG
GGGTTCGAAATGACCGACCAAGCGACGCCCAACCTGCCATCACGAGATTTCGATTCCACCGCCGCCTTCT
ATGAAAGGTTGGGCTTCGGAATCGTTTTCCGGGACGCCGGCTGGATGATCCTCCAGCGCGGGGATCTCAT
GCTGGAGTTCTTCGCCCACCCTAGGGGGAGGCTAACTGAAACACGGAAGGAGACAATACCGGAAGGAACC
CGCGCTATGACGGCAATAAAAAGACAGAATAAAACGCACGGTGTTGGGTCGTTTGTTCATAAACGCGGGG
TTCGGTCCCAGGGCTGGCACTCTGTCGATACCCCACCGAGACCCCATTGGGGCCAATACGCCCGCGTTTC
TTCCTTTTCCCCACCCCACCCCCCAAGTTCGGGTGAAGGCCCAGGGCTCGCAGCCAACGTCGGGGCGGCA
GGCCCTGCCATAGCCTCAGGTTACTCATATATACTTTAGATTGATTTAAAACTTCATTTTTAATTTAAAA
GGATCTAGGTGAAGATCCTTTTTGATAATCTCATGACCAAAATCCCTTAACGTGAGTTTTCGTTCCACTG
AGCGTCAGACCCCGTAGAAAAGATCAAAGGATCTTCTTGAGATCCTTTTTTTCTGCGCGTAATCTGCTGC
TTGCAAACAAAAAAACCACCGCTACCAGCGGTGGTTTGTTTGCCGGATCAAGAGCTACCAACTCTTTTTC
CGAAGGTAACTGGCTTCAGCAGAGCGCAGATACCAAATACTGTTCTTCTAGTGTAGCCGTAGTTAGGCCA
CCACTTCAAGAACTCTGTAGCACCGCCTACATACCTCGCTCTGCTAATCCTGTTACCAGTGGCTGCTGCC
AGTGGCGATAAGTCGTGTCTTACCGGGTTGGACTCAAGACGATAGTTACCGGATAAGGCGCAGCGGTCGG
GCTGAACGGGGGGTTCGTGCACACAGCCCAGCTTGGAGCGAACGACCTACACCGAACTGAGATACCTACA
GCGTGAGCTATGAGAAAGCGCCACGCTTCCCGAAGGGAGAAAGGCGGACAGGTATCCGGTAAGCGGCAGG
GTCGGAACAGGAGAGCGCACGAGGGAGCTTCCAGGGGGAAACGCCTGGTATCTTTATAGTCCTGTCGGGT
TTCGCCACCTCTGACTTGAGCGTCGATTTTTGTGATGCTCGTCAGGGGGGCGGAGCCTATGGAAAAACGC
CAGCAACGCGGCCTTTTTACGGTTCCTGGCCTTTTGCTGGCCTTTTGCTCACATGTTCTTTCCTGCGTTA
TCCCCTGATTCTGTGGATAACCGTATTACCGCCATGCATTAGTTATTAATAGTAATCAATTACGGGGTCA
TTAGTTCATAGCCCATATATGGAGTTCCG
Features (pLannotate 1.2.2; 18 found; start..end, strand, type, name):
      1..304     +  enhancer       CMV enhancer: human cytomegalovirus immediate early enhancer
    305..508     +  promoter       CMV promoter: human cytomegalovirus (CMV) immediate early promoter
    553..1269    +  CDS            EGFP: EGFP is a basic (constitutively fluorescent) green fluorescent protein published in 1996, derived from Aequorea victoria. It is reported to be a rapidly-maturing weak dimer with moderate acid sensitivity.
   1270..1304    +  misc_feature   MCS (fragment): multiple cloning site
   1315..1335    +  CDS            FLAG (fragment): FLAG® epitope tag, followed by an enterokinase cleavage site
   1336..3171    +  CDS            Fmr1: FMR1_MOUSE - Also known as Fmr-1 From Mus musculus (Mouse).
   3180..3201    +  misc_feature   MCS (fragment): multiple cloning site
   3213..3297    +  CDS            large T antigen (fragment): large T antigen from SV40 (simian virus 40)
   3320..3441    +  polyA_signal   SV40 poly(A) signal: SV40 polyadenylation signal
   3475..3903    -  rep_origin     f1 ori (sequence partly withheld): f1 bacteriophage origin of replication; arrow indicates direction of (+) strand synthesis
   3930..4034    +  promoter       AmpR promoter: bla
   4036..4393    +  promoter       SV40 promoter: SV40 enhancer and early promoter
   4428..5222    +  CDS            NeoR/KanR: aminoglycoside phosphotransferase from Tn5; aph(3')-II (or nptII); confers resistance to neomycin, kanamycin, and G418 (Geneticin®)
   5243..5395    +  CDS            ble (fragment): BLE_KLEPN - Experimental evidence at protein level: Swiss-Prot protein existence level 1. Binding protein with a strong affinity to the bleomycin family of antibiotics. Binds to CL990; an antimitotic-antibiotic compound. From Klebsiella pneumoniae.
   5454..5501    +  polyA_signal   HSV TK poly(A) signal: herpes simplex virus thymidine kinase polyadenylation signal (Cole and Stacy, 1985)
   5592..5608    -  polyA_signal   bGH poly(A) signal (fragment): bovine growth hormone polyadenylation signal
   5830..6418    +  rep_origin     ori: high-copy-number ColE1/pMB1/pBR322/pUC origin of replication
   6533..6592    +  enhancer       CMV enhancer (fragment): human cytomegalovirus immediate early enhancer
