[The description below was written by a language model from this plasmid's Addgene catalogue record and pLannotate feature annotations shown in this document.]
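Description:
p-EGFP-C1-Flag-mFmr1(wt) is a mammalian expression plasmid built on the pEGFP-C1 backbone. It produces the mouse fragile X protein FMRP, encoded by Fmr1, as a fluorescent, epitope-tagged fusion. The human cytomegalovirus immediate early enhancer and promoter drive a single open reading frame. EGFP comes first, followed by a short stretch of residual multiple cloning site, a FLAG epitope and then the wild-type Fmr1 coding sequence, so both tags sit at the N-terminus of FMRP. The insert was placed between the EcoRI and SacII sites of the polylinker, and the transcript ends at an SV40 polyadenylation signal. The catalogue lists an insert of about 1.75 kb and a total size of about 6.45 kb. The sequenced record is slightly larger at roughly 6.6 kb, with an annotated Fmr1 coding region of about 1.8 kb.

In bacteria, the plasmid is maintained at high copy through a ColE1/pUC-type origin and selected with kanamycin. The Tn5 aminoglycoside phosphotransferase gene (NeoR/KanR) is preceded by both a bacterial bla promoter and the SV40 enhancer/early promoter, and it ends at an HSV TK polyadenylation signal. This one marker therefore gives kanamycin resistance in E. coli and G418 resistance in transfected mammalian cells, which allows stable lines to be selected. An f1 origin is also present for single-stranded DNA production. The short annotated fragments of ble, SV40 large T antigen and the bGH poly(A) signal are probably non-functional backbone remnants or chance annotation matches.

No mutation is recorded, so the expressed FMRP retains serine 499 and can be phosphorylated at that site. This makes the construct the wild-type version for studies of FMRP localisation, post-translational modification and interactions, using EGFP fluorescence for imaging and FLAG for detection or pull-down.
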