Addgene plasmid #87929: p-EGFP-C1-Flag-mFmr1(wt)
Purpose: Expresses mouse FMRP-EGFP fusion, which can be phosphorylated on ser-499.
Depositing lab: Stephanie Ceman. Publication: Identification and characterization of the methyl arginines in the fragile X mental retardation protein Fmrp. Stetler A, Winograd C, Sayegh J, Cheever A, Patton E, Zhang X, Clarke S, Ceman S. Hum Mol Genet. 2006 Jan 1;15(1):87-96. Epub 2005 Nov 30. 10.1093/hmg/ddi429 PubMed 16319129.
Backbone
  Vector backbone: pEGFP-C1
  Backbone manufacturer: BD Biosciences
  Backbone size w/o insert (bp): 4700
  Total vector size (bp): 6450
  Vector type: Mammalian Expression
Growth in bacteria
  Bacterial resistance: Kanamycin, 50 μg/mL
  Growth temperature: 37°C
  Growth strain: DH5alpha
  Copy number: High Copy
Gene/Insert
  Gene/Insert name: Fmr1
  Species: M. musculus (mouse)
  Insert size (bp): 1750
  Mutation: None
  GenBank ID: NM_008031
  Entrez Gene: Fmr1 (a.k.a. FMRP, Fmr-1)
  Tag / fusion protein: Flag (N terminal on insert); eGFP (N terminal on backbone)
  Cloning method: Restriction Enzyme; 5′ cloning site EcoRI (not destroyed); 3′ cloning site SacII (not destroyed)
  Sequencing primers: 5′ EGFP-C
Terms and licenses: Academic/Nonprofit Terms; Industry Terms: Not Available to Industry
How to cite: p-EGFP-C1-Flag-mFmr1(wt) was a gift from Stephanie Ceman (Addgene plasmid # 87929 ; http://n2t.net/addgene:87929 ; RRID:Addgene_87929)
